>Addgene plasmid #40009 | EKAR2G_design2_mTFP_175_Venus_wt | depositor partial sequence | sequence record 50857 | Biosensor
CCATGGCACACCATCACCACCATCACGGGAGCGGGGAGCAGAAACTAATATCAGAGGAGGATCTTGGCTC
AGGAACCGGTAGATCTGGGCACATGGCGGACGAGGAGAAGCTGCCGCCCGGCTGGGAGAAGCGCATGAGC
CGCAGCTCAGGCCGAGTGTACTACTTCAACCACATCACTAACGCCAGCCAGTGGGAGCGGCCCAGCGGCA
ACAGCAGCAGTGGTGGCAAAAACGGGCAGGGGGAGCCTGCCAGGAAGCTGCGCATTCTGCAGTCGACTAG
GGAGCAAGGGCTTGTGGGATCCGGCGGCCACCACCGCGTTGACTTCAAGACCATCTACAGGGCCAAGAAG
GCGGTGAAGCTGCCCGACTATCACTTTGTGGACCACCGCATCGAGATCCTGAACCACGACAAGGACTACA
ACAAGGTGACCGTTTACGAGAGCGCCGTGGCCCGCAACTCCACCGACGGCATGGACGAGCTGTACAAGGG
TGCTAGCGGAGGAATGGTGAGCAAGGGCGAGGAGACCACAATGGGCGTAATCAAGCCCGACATGAAGATC
AAGCTGAAGATGGAGGGCAACGTGAATGGCCACGCCTTCGTGATCGAGGGCGAGGGCGAGGGCAAGCCCT
ACGACGGCACCAACACCATCAACCTGGAGGTGAAGGAGGGAGCCCCCCTGCCCTTCTCCTACGACATTCT
GACCACCGCGTTCGCCTACGGCAACAGGGCCTTCACCAAGTACCCCGACGACATCCCCAACTACTTCAAG
CAGTCCTTCCCCGAGGGCTACTCTTGGGAGCGCACCATGACCTTCGAGGACAAGGGCATCGTGAAGGTGA
AGTCCGACATCTCCATGGAGGAGGACTCCTTCATCTACGAGATACACCTCAAGGGCGAGAACTTCCCCCC
CAACGGCCCCGTGATGCAGAAGAAGACCACCGGCTGGGACGCCTCCACCGAGAGGATGTACGTGCGCGAC
GGCGTGCTGAAGGGCGACGTCAAGCACAAGCTGCTGCTGGAGGGCTCCGGAACTTCTGGTTCTGGTAAAC
CTGGTTCTGGTGAAGGTTCTACTAAAGCGGCCGCGATGGTGAGCAAGGGCGAGGAGCTGTTCACCGGGGT
GGTGCCCATCCTGGTCGAGCTGGACGGCGACGTAAACGGCCACAAGTTCAGCGTGTCCGGCGAGGGCGAG
GGCGATGCCACCTACGGCAAGCTGACCCTGAAGCTGATCTGCACCACCGGCAAGCTGCCCGTGCCCTGGC
CCACCCTCGTGACCACCCTGGGCTACGGCCTGCAGTGCTTCGCCCGCTACCCCGACCACATGAAGCAGCA
CGACTTCTTCAAGTCCGCCATGCCCGAAGGCTACGTCCAGGAGCGCACCATCTTCTTCAAGGACGACGGC
AACTACAAGACCCGCGCCGAGGTGAAGTTCGAGGGCGACACCCTGGTGAACCGCATCGAGCTGAAGGGCA
TCGACTTCAAGGAGGACGGCAACATCCTGGGGCACAAGCTGGAGTACAACTACAACAGCCACAACGTCTA
TATCACCGCCGACAAGCAGAAGAACGGCATCAAGGCCAACTTCAAGATCCGCCACAACATCGAGGACGGC
GGCGTGCAGCTCGCCGACCACTACCAGCAGAACACCCCCATCGGCGACGGCCCCGTGCTGCTGCCCGACA
ACCACTACCTGAGCTACCAGTCCGCCCTGAGCAAAGACCCCAACGAGAAGCGCGATCACATGGTCCTGCT
GGAGTTCGTGACCGCCGCCGGGATCACTCTCGGCATGGACGAGCTGTACAAGGGTACCGCTGACCAACTG
ACTGAAGAGTGGTCGACGGTACAGCGGACCGCGCCTGACGTACCACGTACACCAGTAGGAAAGGCAAAGC
TTTCATTCCAATTCCCGCGGGCGCGGGATATCCTTCAAAAAAAACTTGAAGAACTTGAACTTGACGAATG
AGATATCTGACTCGAG
