>Addgene plasmid #40009 | EKAR2G_design2_mTFP_175_Venus_wt | addgene partial sequence | sequence record 54695 | pTriExUP
ATACGACTCACTATAGGGGAATTGTGAGCGGATAACAATTCCCCGGAGTTAATCCGGGACCTTTAATTCA
ACCCAACACAATATATTATAGTTAAATAAGAATTATTATCAAATCATTTGTATATTAATTAAAATACTAT
ACTGTAAATTACATTTTATTTACAATCAAAGGAGATATACCATGGCACACCATCACCACCATCACGGGAG
CGGGGAGCAGAAACTAATATCAGAGGAGGATCTTGGCTCAGGAACCGGTAGATCTGGGCACATGGCGGAC
GAGGAGAAGCTGCCGCCCGGCTGGGAGAAGCGCATGAGCCGCAGCTCAGGCCGAGTGTACTACTTCAACC
ACATCACTAACGCCAGCCAGTGGGAGCGGCCCAGCGGCAACAGCAGCAGTGGTGGCAAAAACGGGCAGGG
GGAGCCTGCCAGGAAGCTGCGCATTCTGCAGTCGACTAGGGAGCAAGGGCTTGTGGGATCCGACGGCGTG
CTGAAGGGCGACGTCAAGCACAAGCTGCTGCTGGAGGGCGGCGGCCACCACCGCGTTGACTTCAAGACCA
TCTACAGGGCCAAGAAGGCGGTGAAGCTGCCCGACTATCACTTTGTGGACCACCGCATCGAGATCCTGAA
CCACGACAAGGACTACAACAAGGTGACCGTTTACGAGAGCGCCGTGGCCCGCAACTCCACCGACGGCATG
GACGAGCTGTACAAGGGTGCTAGCGGAGGAATGGTGAGCAAGGGCGAGGAGACCACAATGGGCGTAATCA
AGCCCGACATGAAGATCAAGCTGAAGATGGAGGGCAACGTGAATGGCCACGCCTTCGTGATCGAGGGCGA
GGGCGAGGGCAAGCCC
