>Addgene plasmid #40009 | EKAR2G_design2_mTFP_175_Venus_wt | addgene partial sequence | sequence record 54797 | pTriExDOWN 5'-TCGATCTCAGTGGTATTTGTG-3'
CCACCACCTTCTGATAGGCAGCCTGCACCTGAGGTTAATCACTTAGTGATGGTGATGGTGATGGTGGTGC
TCGAGTCAGATATCTCATTCGTCAAGTTCAAGTTCTTCAAGTTTTTTTTGAAGGATATCCCGCGCCCGCG
GGAATTGGAATGAAAGCTTTGCCTTTCCTACTGGTGTACGTGGTACGTCAGGCGCGGTCCGCTGTACCGT
CGACCACTCTTCAGTCAGTTGGTCAGCGGTACCCTTGTACAGCTCGTCCATGCCGAGAGTGATCCCGGCG
GCGGTCACGAACTCCAGCAGGACCATGTGATCGCGCTTCTCGTTGGGGTCTTTGCTCAGGGCGGACTGGT
AGCTCAGGTAGTGGTTGTCGGGCAGCAGCACGGGGCCGTCGCCGATGGGGGTGTTCTGCTGGTAGTGGTC
GGCGAGCTGCACGCCGCCGTCCTCGATGTTGTGGCGGATCTTGAAGTTGGCCTTGATGCCGTTCTTCTGC
TTGTCGGCGGTGATATAGACGTTGTGGCTGTTGTAGTTGTACTCCAGCTTGTGCCCCAGGATGTTGCCGT
CCTCCTTGAAGTCGATGCCCTTCAGCTCGATGCGGTTCACCAGGGTGTCGCCCTCGAACTTCACCTCGGC
GCGGGTCTTGTAGTTGCCGTCGTCCTTGAAGAAGATGGTGCGCTCCTGGACGTAGCCTTCGGGCATGGCG
GACTTGAAGAAGTCGTGCTGCTTCATGTGGTCGGGGTAGCGGGCGAAGCACTGCAGGCCGTAGCCCAGGG
TGGTCACGAGGGTGGGCCAGGGCACGGGCAGCTTGCCGGTGGTGCAGATCAGCTTCAGGGTCAGCTTGCC
GTAG
