>Addgene plasmid #40009 | EKAR2G_design2_mTFP_175_Venus_wt | addgene partial sequence | sequence record 55455 | EXFP-R 5'-GTCTTGTAGTTGCCGTCGTC-3'
GTAGCCTTCGGGCATGGCGGACTTGAAGAAGTCGTGCTGCTTCATGTGGTCGGGGTAGCGGGCGAAGCAC
TGCAGGCCGTAGCCCAGGGTGGTCACGAGGGTGGGCCAGGGCACGGGCAGCTTGCCGGTGGTGCAGATCA
GCTTCAGGGTCAGCTTGCCGTAGGTGGCATCGCCCTCGCCCTCGCCGGACACGCTGAACTTGTGGCCGTT
TACGTCGCCGTCCAGCTCGACCAGGATGGGCACCACCCCGGTGAACAGCTCCTCGCCCTTGCTCACCATC
GCGGCCGCTTTAGTAGAACCTTCACCAGAACCAGGTTTACCAGAACCAGAAGTTCCGGAGCGCACGTACA
TCCTCTCGGTGGAGGCGTCCCAGCCGGTGGTCTTCTTCTGCATCACGGGGCCGTTGGGGGGGAAGTTCTC
GCCCTTGAGGTGTATCTCGTAGATGAAGGAGTCCTCCTCCATGGAGATGTCGGACTTCACCTTCACGATG
CCCTTGTCCTCGAAGGTCATGGTGCGCTCCCAAGAGTAGCCCTCGGGGAAGGACTGCTTGAAGTAGTTGG
GGATGTCGTCGGGGTACTTGGTGAAGGCCCTGTTGCCGTAGGCGAACGCGGTGGTCAGAATGTCGTAGGA
GAAGGGCAGGGGGGCTCCCTCCTTCACCTCCAGGTTGATGGTGTTGGTGCCGTCGTAGGGCTTGCCCTCG
CCCTCGCCCTCGATCACGAAGGCGTGGCCATTCACGTTGCCCTCCATCTTCAGCTTGATCTTCATGTCGG
GCTTGATTACGCCCATTGTGGTCTCCTCGCCCTTGCTCACCATTCCTCCGCTAGCACCCTTGTACAGCTC
GTCCATGCCGTCGGTGGAGTTGCGGGCCACGGCGCTCTCGTAAACGGTCACCTTGTTGTAGTCCTT
