[The description below was written by a language model from this plasmid's Addgene catalogue record.]
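Description:
EKAR2G_design2_mTFP_175_Venus_wt is a pTriEx4-based plasmid (Novagen backbone, about 4.9 kb; about 6.9 kb in total) encoding a genetically encoded FRET biosensor for ERK kinase activity. The vector is catalogued for mammalian, bacterial and insect expression, consistent with the multi-host design of the pTriEx series. It is maintained in E. coli as a high-copy plasmid under ampicillin selection. No feature table accompanies the record, so elements such as the replication origin and polyadenylation signal are not itemised.

The payload is a synthetic insert of roughly 2 kb, described as an Erk activity reporter, cloned between PacI and XhoI sites that both remain intact. It is expressed from a CMV promoter according to the record and carries an N-terminal His-Myc tag for purification and immunodetection. The construct name indicates an mTFP donor paired with a Venus acceptor. The "175" most likely denotes a circularly permuted variant of mTFP, and "wt" the unpermuted Venus, although the record does not spell this out. "Design2" points to one of several sensor topologies tested. In sensors of this class, phosphorylation of an ERK substrate sequence promotes its intramolecular binding to a phospho-recognition domain, changing the distance or orientation of the two fluorophores and therefore the FRET signal; the specific sensing modules used here are not listed.

The plasmid comes from a toolkit for systematically optimising FRET biosensors by varying fluorophore permutation and arrangement, and part of it derives from an earlier published ERK activity sensor. It is suited to ratiometric live-cell imaging of ERK signalling in space and time.
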