Addgene plasmid #40009: EKAR2G_design2_mTFP_175_Venus_wt
Depositing lab: Olivier Pertz. Depositing organization: University of Basel. Publication: A Versatile Toolkit to Produce Sensitive FRET Biosensors to Visualize Signaling in Time and Space. Fritz RD, Letzelter M, Reimann A, Martin K, Fusco L, Ritsma L, Ponsioen B, Fluri E, Schulte-Merker S, van Rheenen J, Pertz O. Sci Signal. 2013 Jul 23;6(285):rs12. doi: 10.1126/scisignal.2004135. PubMed 23882122.
Backbone
  Vector backbone: pTriEx4
  Backbone manufacturer: Novagen
  Backbone size w/o insert (bp): 4900
  Total vector size (bp): 6900
  Vector type: Mammalian Expression, Bacterial Expression, Insect Expression
Growth in bacteria
  Bacterial resistance: Ampicillin, 100 μg/mL
  Growth temperature: 37°C
  Growth strain: Top10
  Copy number: High Copy
Gene/Insert
  Gene/Insert name: Erk activity reporter
  Species: Synthetic
  Insert size (bp): 1976
  Promoter: CMV
  Tag / fusion protein: His-Myc (N terminal on insert)
  Cloning method: Restriction Enzyme; 5′ cloning site PacI (not destroyed); 3′ cloning site XhoI (not destroyed)
  Sequencing primers: 5′ ctggttattgtgctgtctc; 3′ tcagtggtatttgtga
Resource information
  A portion of this plasmid was derived from a plasmid made by: Karel Svoboda, Janelia Farm Research Campus, Howard Hughes Medical Institute, Ashburn
Terms and licenses: Academic/Nonprofit Terms; Industry Terms: Not Available to Industry
Depositor comments: A genetically encoded fluorescent sensor of ERK activity. 2008. PNAS 205(49)
How to cite: EKAR2G_design2_mTFP_175_Venus_wt was a gift from Olivier Pertz (Addgene plasmid # 40009 ; http://n2t.net/addgene:40009 ; RRID:Addgene_40009)
